Addgene plasmid #220567: LT3GEPIR-CALM1shRNA1
Purpose: To inducibly knockdown CALM1 expression
Depositing lab: Sean Lee. Depositing organization: Tulane University.
Backbone
  Vector backbone: LT3GEPIR
  Backbone manufacturer: Dr. Johannes Zuber
  Vector type: Lentiviral
  Selectable markers: Puromycin
Growth in bacteria
  Bacterial resistance: Ampicillin, 100 μg/mL
  Growth temperature: 37°C
  Growth strain: NEB Stable
  Copy number: High Copy
Gene/Insert
  Gene/Insert name: CALM1 shRNA1
  gRNA/shRNA sequence: CGTCACGTCATGACAAACTTA
  Species: H. sapiens (human)
  Insert size (bp): 125
  Entrez Gene: CALM1 (a.k.a. CALML2, CAM2, CAM3, CAMB, CAMC, CAMI, CAMIII, CPVT4, DD132, LQT14, PHKD, PHKD1, caM)
  Promoter: TRE3G (TetOP) promoter
  Cloning method: Restriction Enzyme; 5′ cloning site XhoI (not destroyed); 3′ cloning site EcoRI (not destroyed)
  Sequencing primers: 5′ TGTTTGAATGAGGCTTCAGTAC; 3′ CAGCGGGGCTGCTAAAGCGCATGC
Terms and licenses: Academic/Nonprofit Terms; Industry Terms: Not Available to Industry
How to cite: LT3GEPIR-CALM1shRNA1 was a gift from Sean Lee (Addgene plasmid # 220567 ; http://n2t.net/addgene:220567 ; RRID:Addgene_220567)
