[The description below was written by a language model from this plasmid's Addgene catalogue record and pLannotate feature annotations shown in this document.]
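Description:
LT3GEPIR-CALM1shRNA1 is a self-inactivating, HIV-1-based lentiviral vector for doxycycline-inducible knockdown of human CALM1 (calmodulin 1), built on the all-in-one LT3GEPIR backbone. In bacteria it is maintained as a high-copy plasmid through a ColE1/pUC-type origin with ampicillin resistance (AmpR). An f1 origin, an SV40 origin and short lac, T3 and T7 remnants are also annotated as backbone carry-over. The viral portion comprises an RSV promoter driving a truncated 5' LTR, the Ψ packaging signal with a gag fragment, the RRE for Rev-dependent RNA export, the cPPT/CTS, a WPRE, and a ΔU3 3' LTR followed by an SV40 polyadenylation signal. This layout lets the genome be packaged when helper functions are supplied in trans and leaves an integrated provirus without LTR promoter activity.

The payload consists of two expression units. A TRE3G Tet-responsive promoter drives EGFP, and downstream in the same transcript lies the roughly 125 bp CALM1 shRNA insert, cloned between XhoI and EcoRI. An annotated 3' miR-30a flank indicates that the hairpin sits in a microRNA-type context, so it is processed from a Pol II transcript and EGFP fluorescence reports its induction. The feature table does not annotate the hairpin itself or a 5' miR flank. A constitutive mouse PGK promoter then expresses puromycin N-acetyltransferase, followed by an EMCV IRES and the reverse tetracycline transactivator rtTA3. Transduced cells can therefore be selected with puromycin and already carry the activator that switches on TRE3G when doxycycline is added. The construct is intended for generating stable cell populations in which CALM1 can be depleted inducibly.
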