Features (pLannotate 1.2.2; 32 found; start..end, strand, type, name):
      1..41      +  rep_origin     RSF ori (fragment): Plasmids containing the RSF 1030 origin of replication can be propagated in E. coli cells that contain additional plasmids with compatible origins.
     43..135     +  CDS            lacI (fragment): lac repressor; lacI; The lac repressor binds to the lac operator to inhibit transcription in E. coli. This inhibition can be relieved by adding lactose or isopropyl-β-D-thiogalactopyranoside (IPTG).
    148..169     +  protein_bind   CAP binding site: CAP binding activates transcription in the presence of cAMP. E. coli catabolite activator protein
    184..214     +  promoter       lac promoter: promoter for the E. coli lac operon
    222..238     +  protein_bind   lac operator: The lac repressor binds to the lac operator to inhibit transcription in E. coli. This inhibition can be relieved by adding lactose or isopropyl-β-D-thiogalactopyranoside (IPTG). lac repressor encoded by lacI
    283..301     +  promoter       T3 promoter: promoter for bacteriophage T3 RNA polymerase
    329..555     +  promoter       RSV promoter: Rous sarcoma virus enhancer/promoter
    556..736     +  LTR            5' LTR (truncated): truncated 5' long terminal repeat (LTR) from HIV-1
    783..908     +  misc_feature   HIV-1 Ψ: packaging signal of human immunodeficiency virus type 1
    892..1255    +  CDS            HIV-1 gag (fragment): gag protein from human immunodeficiency virus 1; gag
   1401..1634    +  misc_feature   RRE: The Rev response element (RRE) of HIV-1 allows for Rev-dependent mRNA export from the nucleus to the cytoplasm.
   2011..2111    +  CDS            Rev (fragment): human immunodeficiency virus 1 (HIV-1) Rev protein; rev; enhances nuclear export of unspliced and incompletely spliced viral mRNAs
   2130..2247    +  misc_feature   cPPT/CTS: central polypurine tract and central termination sequence of HIV-1
   2263..2641    +  promoter       TRE3G promoter: 3rd-generation Tet-responsive promoter that can be activated by binding of Tet-On® 3G
   2665..3384    +  CDS            EGFP: the original enhanced GFP (Yang et al., 1996) mammalian codon-optimized
   3620..3747    +  ncRNA          3' miR-30a: sequence downstream of the 71-nt precursor of the human miR-30a microRNA (Zeng et al., 2002) miRNA
   3772..4271    +  promoter       PGK promoter: mouse phosphoglycerate kinase 1 promoter
   4292..4891    +  CDS            PuroR: puromycin N-acetyltransferase; pac from Streptomyces alboniger; confers resistance to puromycin
   5057..5519    +  misc_feature   IRES: internal ribosome entry site (IRES) of the encephalomyocarditis virus (EMCV)
   5542..6230    +  CDS            rtTA3 (fragment): reverse tetracycline transactivator 3 activates expression from Tet-responsive promoters in the presence of doxycycline
   6160..6270    +  CDS            VP48: 3 tandem repeats of the minimal activation domain of herpes simplex virus VP16 (Cheng et al., 2013)
   6325..6913    +  misc_feature   WPRE: woodchuck hepatitis virus posttranscriptional regulatory element
   6930..7118    +  CDS            nef (fragment): NEF_HV1Z2 - Experimental evidence at protein level: Swiss-Prot protein existence level 1. Extracellular Nef protein targets CD4(+) T-lymphocytes for apoptosis by interacting with CXCR4 surface receptors. From Human immunodeficiency virus type 1 group M subtype D (isolate Z2/CDC-Z34) (HIV-1).
   7120..7353    +  LTR            3' LTR (ΔU3): self-inactivating 3' long terminal repeat (LTR) from HIV-1
   7425..7546    +  polyA_signal   SV40 poly(A) signal: SV40 polyadenylation signal
   7586..7721    +  rep_origin     SV40 ori: SV40 origin of replication
   7742..7760    -  promoter       T7 promoter: promoter for bacteriophage T7 RNA polymerase
   7768..7923    +  CDS            lacZα (fragment): LacZα fragment of β-galactosidase; lacZ fragment
   7928..8356    +  rep_origin     f1 ori (sequence partly withheld): f1 bacteriophage origin of replication; arrow indicates direction of (+) strand synthesis
   8409..8513    +  promoter       AmpR promoter: bla
   8514..9374    +  CDS            AmpR: β-lactamase; bla; confers resistance to ampicillin, carbenicillin, and related antibiotics
   9545..10133   +  rep_origin     ori: high-copy-number ColE1/pMB1/pBR322/pUC origin of replication
>Addgene plasmid #220567 | LT3GEPIR-CALM1shRNA1 | addgene full sequence | sequence record 437946 | Addgene NGS Result
AACGACCGAGCGCAGCGAGTCAGTGAGCGAGGAAGCGGAAGAGCGCCCAATACGCAAACCGCCTCTCCCC
GCGCGTTGGCCGATTCATTAATGCAGCTGGCACGACAGGTTTCCCGACTGGAAAGCGGGCAGTGAGCGCA
ACGCAATTAATGTGAGTTAGCTCACTCATTAGGCACCCCAGGCTTTACACTTTATGCTTCCGGCTCGTAT
GTTGTGTGGAATTGTGAGCGGATAACAATTTCACACAGGAAACAGCTATGACCATGATTACGCCAAGCGC
GCAATTAACCCTCACTAAAGGGAACAAAAGCTGGAGCTGCAAGCTTAATGTAGTCTTATGCAATACTCTT
GTAGTCTTGCAACATGGTAACGATGAGTTAGCAACATGCCTTACAAGGAGAGAAAAAGCACCGTGCATGC
CGATTGGTGGAAGTAAGGTGGTACGATCGTGCCTTATTAGGAAGGCAACAGACGGGTCTGACATGGATTG
GACGAACCACTGAATTGCCGCATTGCAGAGATATTGTATTTAAGTGCCTAGCTCGATACATAAACGGGTC
TCTCTGGTTAGACCAGATCTGAGCCTGGGAGCTCTCTGGCTAACTAGGGAACCCACTGCTTAAGCCTCAA
TAAAGCTTGCCTTGAGTGCTTCAAGTAGTGTGTGCCCGTCTGTTGTGTGACTCTGGTAACTAGAGATCCC
TCAGACCCTTTTAGTCAGTGTGGAAAATCTCTAGCAGTGGCGCCCGAACAGGGACTTGAAAGCGAAAGGG
AAACCAGAGGAGCTCTCTCGACGCAGGACTCGGCTTGCTGAAGCGCGCACGGCAAGAGGCGAGGGGCGGC
GACTGGTGAGTACGCCAAAAATTTTGACTAGCGGAGGCTAGAAGGAGAGAGATGGGTGCGAGAGCGTCAG
TATTAAGCGGGGGAGAATTAGATCGCGATGGGAAAAAATTCGGTTAAGGCCAGGGGGAAAGAAAAAATAT
AAATTAAAACATATAGTATGGGCAAGCAGGGAGCTAGAACGATTCGCAGTTAATCCTGGCCTGTTAGAAA
CATCAGAAGGCTGTAGACAAATACTGGGACAGCTACAACCATCCCTTCAGACAGGATCAGAAGAACTTAG
ATCATTATATAATACAGTAGCAACCCTCTATTGTGTGCATCAAAGGATAGAGATAAAAGACACCAAGGAA
GCTTTAGACAAGATAGAGGAAGAGCAAAACAAAAGTAAGACCACCGCACAGCAAGCGGCCGCTGATCTTC
AGACCTGGAGGAGGAGATATGAGGGACAATTGGAGAAGTGAATTATATAAATATAAAGTAGTAAAAATTG
AACCATTAGGAGTAGCACCCACCAAGGCAAAGAGAAGAGTGGTGCAGAGAGAAAAAAGAGCAGTGGGAAT
AGGAGCTTTGTTCCTTGGGTTCTTGGGAGCAGCAGGAAGCACTATGGGCGCAGCGTCAATGACGCTGACG
GTACAGGCCAGACAATTATTGTCTGGTATAGTGCAGCAGCAGAACAATTTGCTGAGGGCTATTGAGGCGC
AACAGCATCTGTTGCAACTCACAGTCTGGGGCATCAAGCAGCTCCAGGCAAGAATCCTGGCTGTGGAAAG
ATACCTAAAGGATCAACAGCTCCTGGGGATTTGGGGTTGCTCTGGAAAACTCATTTGCACCACTGCTGTG
CCTTGGAATGCTAGTTGGAGTAATAAATCTCTGGAACAGATTTGGAATCACACGACCTGGATGGAGTGGG
ACAGAGAAATTAACAATTACACAAGCTTAATACACTCCTTAATTGAAGAATCGCAAAACCAGCAAGAAAA
GAATGAACAAGAATTATTGGAATTAGATAAATGGGCAAGTTTGTGGAATTGGTTTAACATAACAAATTGG
CTGTGGTATATAAAATTATTCATAATGATAGTAGGAGGCTTGGTAGGTTTAAGAATAGTTTTTGCTGTAC
TTTCTATAGTGAATAGAGTTAGGCAGGGATATTCACCATTATCGTTTCAGACCCACCTCCCAACCCCGAG
GGGACCCGACAGGCCCGAAGGAATAGAAGAAGAAGGTGGAGAGAGAGACAGAGACAGATCCATTCGATTA
GTGAACGGATCTCGACGGTATCGGTTAACTTTTAAAAGAAAAGGGGGGATTGGGGGGTACAGTGCAGGGG
AAAGAATAGTAGACATAATAGCAACAGACATACAAACTAAAGAATTACAAAAACAAATTACAAAAATTCA
AAATTTTATCGATTCTAGATTCGAGTTTACTCCCTATCAGTGATAGAGAACGTATGAAGAGTTTACTCCC
TATCAGTGATAGAGAACGTATGCAGACTTTACTCCCTATCAGTGATAGAGAACGTATAAGGAGTTTACTC
CCTATCAGTGATAGAGAACGTATGACCAGTTTACTCCCTATCAGTGATAGAGAACGTATCTACAGTTTAC
TCCCTATCAGTGATAGAGAACGTATATCCAGTTTACTCCCTATCAGTGATAGAGAACGTATAAGCTTTAG
GCGTGTACGGTGGGCGCCTATAAAAGCAGAGCTCGTTTAGTGAACCGTCAGATCGCCTGGAGCAATTCCA
CAACACTTTTGTCTTATACCAACTTTCCGTACCACTTCCTACCCTCGTAAAGTCGAGCTTGCGTTGGATC
CACCATGGTGAGCAAGGGCGAGGAGCTGTTCACCGGGGTGGTGCCCATCCTGGTCGAGCTGGACGGCGAC
GTAAACGGCCACAAGTTCAGCGTGTCTGGCGAGGGCGAGGGCGATGCCACCTACGGCAAGCTGACCCTGA
AGTTCATCTGCACCACCGGCAAGCTGCCCGTGCCCTGGCCCACCCTCGTGACCACCCTGACCTACGGCGT
GCAGTGCTTCAGCCGCTACCCCGACCACATGAAGCAGCACGACTTCTTCAAGTCCGCCATGCCCGAAGGC
TACGTCCAGGAGCGCACCATCTTCTTCAAGGACGACGGCAACTACAAGACCCGCGCCGAGGTGAAGTTCG
AGGGCGACACCCTGGTGAACCGCATCGAGCTGAAGGGCATCGACTTCAAGGAGGACGGCAACATCCTGGG
GCACAAGCTGGAGTACAACTACAACAGCCACAACGTCTATATCATGGCCGACAAGCAGAAGAACGGCATC
AAGGCGAACTTCAAGATCCGCCACAACATCGAGGACGGCAGCGTGCAGCTCGCCGACCACTACCAGCAGA
ACACCCCCATCGGCGACGGCCCCGTGCTGCTGCCCGACAACCACTACCTGAGCACCCAGTCCGCCCTGAG
CAAAGACCCCAACGAGAAGCGCGATCACATGGTCCTGCTGGAGTTCGTGACCGCCGCCGGGATCACTCTC
GGCATGGACGAGCTGTACAAGTAATGACGTACGGCGGCCGCCTCGACTAGGGATAACAGGGTAATTGTTT
GAATGAGGCTTCAGTACTTTACAGAATCGTTGCCTGCACATCTTGGAAACACTTGCTGGGATTACTTCGA
CTTCTTAACCCAACAGAAGGCTCGAGAAGGTATATTGCTGTTGACAGTGAGCGACGTCACGTCATGACAA
ACTTATAGTGAAGCCACAGATGTATAAGTTTGTCATGACGTGACGGTGCCTACTGCCTCGGACTTCAAGG
GGTCTAGAATTCGAGCAATTATCTTGTTTACTAAAACTGAATACCTTGCTATCTCTTTGATACATTTTTA
CAAAGCTGAATTAAAATGGTATAAATTAAATCACTTTTTTCAATTGACGCGTAATTCTACCGGGTAGGGG
AGGCGCTTTTCCCAAGGCAGTCTGGAGCATGCGCTTTAGCAGCCCCGCTGGGCACTTGGCGCTACACAAG
TGGCCTCTGGCCTCGCACACATTCCACATCCACCGGTAGGCGCCAACCGGCTCCGTTCTTTGGTGGCCCC
TTCGCGCCACCTTCTACTCCTCCCCTAGTCAGGAAGTTCCCCCCCGCCCCGCAGCTCGCGTCGTGCAGGA
CGTGACAAATGGAAGTAGCACGTCTCACTAGTCTCGTGCAGATGGACAGCACCGCTGAGCAATGGAAGCG
GGTAGGCCTTTGGGGCAGCGGCCAATAGCAGCTTTGCTCCTTCGCTTTCTGGGCTCAGAGGCTGGGAAGG
GGTGGGTCCGGGGGCGGGCTCAGGGGCGGGCTCAGGGGCGGGGCGGGCGCCCGAAGGTCCTCCGGAGGCC
CGGCATTCTGCACGCTTCAAAAGCGCACGTCTGCCGCGCTGTTCTCCTCTTCCTCATCTCCGGGCCTTTC
GACCTGCAGCCCAAGCTTACCATGACCGAGTACAAGCCCACGGTGCGCCTCGCCACCCGCGACGACGTCC
CCAGGGCCGTACGCACCCTCGCCGCCGCGTTCGCCGACTACCCCGCCACGCGCCACACCGTCGATCCGGA
CCGCCACATCGAGCGGGTCACCGAGCTGCAAGAACTCTTCCTCACGCGCGTCGGGCTCGACATCGGCAAG
GTGTGGGTCGCGGACGACGGCGCCGCGGTGGCGGTCTGGACCACGCCGGAGAGCGTCGAAGCGGGGGCGG
TGTTCGCCGAGATCGGCCCGCGCATGGCCGAGTTGAGCGGTTCCCGGCTGGCCGCGCAGCAACAGATGGA
AGGCCTCCTGGCGCCGCACCGGCCCAAGGAGCCCGCGTGGTTCCTGGCCACCGTCGGCGTCTCGCCCGAC
CACCAGGGCAAGGGTCTGGGCAGCGCCGTCGTGCTCCCCGGAGTGGAGGCGGCCGAGCGCGCCGGGGTGC
CCGCCTTCCTGGAGACCTCCGCGCCCCGCAACCTCCCCTTCTACGAGCGGCTCGGCTTCACCGTCACCGC
CGACGTCGAGGTGCCCGAAGGACCGCGCACCTGGTGCATGACCCGCAAGCCCGGTGCCTGACGCCCGCCC
CACGACCCGCAGCGCCCGACCGAAAGGAGCGCACGACCCCATGCATCCAATTCCGCCCCCCCCCCCTAAC
GTTACTGGCCGAAGCCGCTTGGAATAAGGCCGGTGTGCGTTTGTCTATATGTTATTTTCCACCATATTGC
CGTCTTTTGGCAATGTGAGGGCCCGGAAACCTGGCCCTGTCTTCTTGACGAGCATTCCTAGGGGTCTTTC
CCCTCTCGCCAAAGGAATGCAAGGTCTGTTGAATGTCGTGAAGGAAGCAGTTCCTCTGGAAGCTTCTTGA
AGACAAACAACGTCTGTAGCGACCCTTTGCAGGCAGCGGAACCCCCCACCTGGCGACAGGTGCCTCTGCG
GCCAAAAGCCACGTGTATAAGATACACCTGCAAAGGCGGCACAACCCCAGTGCCACGTTGTGAGTTGGAT
AGTTGTGGAAAGAGTCAAATGGCTCTCCTCAAGCGTATTCAACAAGGGGCTGAAGGATGCCCAGAAGGTA
CCCCATTGTATGGGATCTGATCTGGGGCCTCGGTGCACATGCTTTACATGTGTTTAGTCGAGGTTAAAAA
AACGTCTAGGCCCCCCGAACCACGGGGACGTGGTTTTCCTTTGAAAAACACGATGATAATATGGCCACAA
CCATGAGTAGACTGGACAAGAGCAAAGTCATAAACGGAGCTCTGGAATTACTCAATGGTGTCGGTATCGA
AGGCCTGACGACAAGGAAACTCGCTCAAAAGCTGGGAGTTGAGCAGCCTACCCTGTACTGGCACGTGAAG
AACAAGCGGGCCCTGCTCGATGCCCTGCCAATCGAGATGCTGGACAGGCATCATACCCACTTCTGCCCCC
TGGAAGGCGAGTCATGGCAAGACTTTCTGCGGAACAACGCCAAGTCATACCGCTGTGCTCTCCTCTCACA
TCGCGACGGGGCTAAAGTGCATCTCGGCACCCGCCCAACAGAGAAACAGTACGAAACCCTGGAAAATCAG
CTCGCGTTCCTGTGTCAGCAAGGCTTCTCCCTGGAGAACGCACTGTACGCTCTGTCCGCCGTGGGCCACT
TTACACTGGGCTGCGTATTGGAGGAACAGGAGCATCAAGTAGCAAAAGAGGAAAGAGAGACACCTACCAC
CGATTCTATGCCCCCACTTCTGAGACAAGCAATTGAGCTGTTCGACCGGCAGGGAGCCGAACCTGCCTTC
CTTTTCGGCCTGGAACTAATCATATGTGGCCTGGAGAAACAGCTAAAGTGCGAAAGCGGCGGGCCGACCG
ACGCCCTTGACGATTTTGACTTAGACATGCTCCCAGCCGATGCCCTTGACGACTTTGACCTTGATATGCT
GCCTGCTGACGCTCTTGACGATTTTGACCTTGACATGCTCCCCGGGTAATCCGGACTCGACCTGCAGCCA
AGCTTATCGAAACGCGTCTGGAACAATCAACCTCTGGATTACAAAATTTGTGAAAGATTGACTGGTATTC
TTAACTATGTTGCTCCTTTTACGCTATGTGGATACGCTGCTTTAATGCCTTTGTATCATGCTATTGCTTC
CCGTATGGCTTTCATTTTCTCCTCCTTGTATAAATCCTGGTTGCTGTCTCTTTATGAGGAGTTGTGGCCC
GTTGTCAGGCAACGTGGCGTGGTGTGCACTGTGTTTGCTGACGCAACCCCCACTGGTTGGGGCATTGCCA
CCACCTGTCAGCTCCTTTCCGGGACTTTCGCTTTCCCCCTCCCTATTGCCACGGCGGAACTCATCGCCGC
CTGCCTTGCCCGCTGCTGGACAGGGGCTCGGCTGTTGGGCACTGACAATTCCGTGGTGTTGTCGGGGAAG
CTGACGTCCTTTCCATGGCTGCTCGCCTGTGTTGCCACCTGGATTCTGCGCGGGACGTCCTTCTGCTACG
TCCCTTCGGCCCTCAATCCAGCGGACCTTCCTTCCCGCGGCCTGCTGCCGGCTCTGCGGCCTCTTCCGCG
TCTTCGCCTTCGCCCTCAGACGAGTCGGATCTCCCTTTGGGCCGCCTCCCCGCCTGGAATTAATTCTGCA
GTCGAGACCTAGAAAAACATGGAGCAATCACAAGTAGCAATACAGCAGCTACCAATGCTGATTGTGCCTG
GCTAGAAGCACAAGAGGAGGAGGAGGTGGGTTTTCCAGTCACACCTCAGGTACCTTTAAGACCAATGACT
TACAAGGCAGCTGTAGATCTTAGCCACTTTTTAAAAGAAAAGGGGGGACTGGAAGGGCTAATTCACTCCC
AACGAAGACAAGATCTGCTTTTTGCTTGTACTGGGTCTCTCTGGTTAGACCAGATCTGAGCCTGGGAGCT
CTCTGGCTAACTAGGGAACCCACTGCTTAAGCCTCAATAAAGCTTGCCTTGAGTGCTTCAAGTAGTGTGT
GCCCGTCTGTTGTGTGACTCTGGTAACTAGAGATCCCTCAGACCCTTTTAGTCAGTGTGGAAAATCTCTA
GCAGTAGTAGTTCATGTCATCTTATTATTCAGTATTTATAACTTGCAAAGAAATGAATATCAGAGAGTGA
GAGGAACTTGTTTATTGCAGCTTATAATGGTTACAAATAAAGCAATAGCATCACAAATTTCACAAATAAA
GCATTTTTTTCACTGCATTCTAGTTGTGGTTTGTCCAAACTCATCAATGTATCTTATCATGTCTGGCTCT
AGCTATCCCGCCCCTAACTCCGCCCATCCCGCCCCTAACTCCGCCCAGTTCCGCCCATTCTCCGCCCCAT
GGCTGACTAATTTTTTTTATTTATGCAGAGGCCGAGGCCGCCTCGGCCTCTGAGCTATTCCAGAAGTAGT
GAGGAGGCTTTTTTGGAGGCCTAGGGACGTACCCAATTCGCCCTATAGTGAGTCGTATTACGCGCGCTCA
CTGGCCGTCGTTTTACAACGTCGTGACTGGGAAAACCCTGGCGTTACCCAACTTAATCGCCTTGCAGCAC
ATCCCCCTTTCGCCAGCTGGCGTAATAGCGAAGAGGCCCGCACCGATCGCCCTTCCCAACAGTTGCGCAG
CCTGAATGGCGAATGGG
[124 nt withheld, positions 7928-8051]
C
[91 nt withheld, positions 8053-8143]
A
[49 nt withheld, positions 8145-8193]
CCTTTGACGTTGGAGTCCACGTTCTTT
[37 nt withheld, positions 8221-8257]
ACCCTATCTCGGTCTATTCTTTTGATTTATAAGGGATTTTGCCGATTTCGGCCTATTGGTTAAAAAATGA
GCTGATTTAACAAAAATTTAACGCGAATTTTAACAAAATATTAACGCTTACAATTTAGGTGGCACTTTTC
GGGGAAATGTGCGCGGAACCCCTATTTGTTTATTTTTCTAAATACATTCAAATATGTATCCGCTCATGAG
ACAATAACCCTGATAAATGCTTCAATAATATTGAAAAAGGAAGAGTATGAGTATTCAACATTTCCGTGTC
GCCCTTATTCCCTTTTTTGCGGCATTTTGCCTTCCTGTTTTTGCTCACCCAGAAACGCTGGTGAAAGTAA
AAGATGCTGAAGATCAGTTGGGTGCACGAGTGGGTTACATCGAACTGGATCTCAACAGCGGTAAGATCCT
TGAGAGTTTTCGCCCCGAAGAACGTTTTCCAATGATGAGCACTTTTAAAGTTCTGCTATGTGGCGCGGTA
TTATCCCGTATTGACGCCGGGCAAGAGCAACTCGGTCGCCGCATACACTATTCTCAGAATGACTTGGTTG
AGTACTCACCAGTCACAGAAAAGCATCTTACGGATGGCATGACAGTAAGAGAATTATGCAGTGCTGCCAT
AACCATGAGTGATAACACTGCGGCCAACTTACTTCTGACAACGATCGGAGGACCGAAGGAGCTAACCGCT
TTTTTGCACAACATGGGGGATCATGTAACTCGCCTTGATCGTTGGGAACCGGAGCTGAATGAAGCCATAC
CAAACGACGAGCGTGACACCACGATGCCTGTAGCAATGGCAACAACGTTGCGCAAACTATTAACTGGCGA
ACTACTTACTCTAGCTTCCCGGCAACAATTAATAGACTGGATGGAGGCGGATAAAGTTGCAGGACCACTT
CTGCGCTCGGCCCTTCCGGCTGGCTGGTTTATTGCTGATAAATCTGGAGCCGGTGAGCGTGGGTCTCGCG
GTATCATTGCAGCACTGGGGCCAGATGGTAAGCCCTCCCGTATCGTAGTTATCTACACGACGGGGAGTCA
GGCAACTATGGATGAACGAAATAGACAGATCGCTGAGATAGGTGCCTCACTGATTAAGCATTGGTAACTG
TCAGACCAAGTTTACTCATATATACTTTAGATTGATTTAAAACTTCATTTTTAATTTAAAAGGATCTAGG
TGAAGATCCTTTTTGATAATCTCATGACCAAAATCCCTTAACGTGAGTTTTCGTTCCACTGAGCGTCAGA
CCCCGTAGAAAAGATCAAAGGATCTTCTTGAGATCCTTTTTTTCTGCGCGTAATCTGCTGCTTGCAAACA
AAAAAACCACCGCTACCAGCGGTGGTTTGTTTGCCGGATCAAGAGCTACCAACTCTTTTTCCGAAGGTAA
CTGGCTTCAGCAGAGCGCAGATACCAAATACTGTTCTTCTAGTGTAGCCGTAGTTAGGCCACCACTTCAA
GAACTCTGTAGCACCGCCTACATACCTCGCTCTGCTAATCCTGTTACCAGTGGCTGCTGCCAGTGGCGAT
AAGTCGTGTCTTACCGGGTTGGACTCAAGACGATAGTTACCGGATAAGGCGCAGCGGTCGGGCTGAACGG
GGGGTTCGTGCACACAGCCCAGCTTGGAGCGAACGACCTACACCGAACTGAGATACCTACAGCGTGAGCT
ATGAGAAAGCGCCACGCTTCCCGAAGGGAGAAAGGCGGACAGGTATCCGGTAAGCGGCAGGGTCGGAACA
GGAGAGCGCACGAGGGAGCTTCCAGGGGGAAACGCCTGGTATCTTTATAGTCCTGTCGGGTTTCGCCACC
TCTGACTTGAGCGTCGATTTTTGTGATGCTCGTCAGGGGGGCGGAGCCTATGGAAAAACGCCAGCAACGC
GGCCTTTTTACGGTTCCTGGCCTTTTGCTGGCCTTTTGCTCACATGTTCTTTCCTGCGTTATCCCCTGAT
TCTGTGGATAACCGTATTACCGCCTTTGAGTGAGCTGATACCGCTCGCCGCAGCCG
